Addgene plasmid #50639: pHIS3p:mRuby2-Tub1+3'UTR::URA3
Depositing lab: Wei-Lih Lee. Publication: Improved Plasmids for Fluorescent Protein Tagging of Microtubules in Saccharomyces cerevisiae. Markus SM, Omer S, Baranowski K, Lee WL. Traffic. 2015 Jul;16(7):773-86. doi: 10.1111/tra.12276. Epub 2015 Apr 28. PubMed 25711127.
Backbone
  Vector backbone: pFA6a
  Vector type: Yeast Expression
  Selectable markers: URA3
Growth in bacteria
  Bacterial resistance: Ampicillin, 100 μg/mL
  Growth temperature: 37°C
  Growth strain: DH5alpha
  Copy number: High Copy
Gene/Insert
  Gene/Insert name: mRuby2-Tub1 (alt name: mRuby2-a-tubulin)
  Species: S. cerevisiae (budding yeast)
  Insert size (bp): 2177
  Promoter: HIS3p
  Tag / fusion protein: mRuby2 (N terminal on insert)
  Cloning method: Restriction Enzyme; 5′ cloning site XhoI (destroyed during cloning); 3′ cloning site SalI (not destroyed)
  Sequencing primers: 5′ T7; 3′ SP6
Terms and licenses: Academic/Nonprofit Terms; Industry Terms: Not Available to Industry
How to cite: pHIS3p:mRuby2-Tub1+3'UTR::URA3 was a gift from Wei-Lih Lee (Addgene plasmid # 50639 ; http://n2t.net/addgene:50639 ; RRID:Addgene_50639)
