[The description below was written by a language model from this plasmid's Addgene catalogue record and pLannotate feature annotations shown in this document.]
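Description:
pHIS3p:mRuby2-Tub1+3'UTR::URA3 is a yeast expression plasmid built on the pFA6a backbone for red fluorescent labelling of microtubules in Saccharomyces cerevisiae. In E. coli it is maintained as a high-copy plasmid through a ColE1/pUC-type origin and selected with ampicillin via the bla gene. The feature table shows no yeast replication origin or centromere (no 2μ or CEN/ARS element), which is consistent with a plasmid meant to be integrated into the yeast genome rather than kept as an episome, although the record does not state the integration strategy or target locus. Selection in yeast relies on a URA3 cassette with its own promoter, an auxotrophic marker that restores uracil prototrophy and can be counterselected with 5-fluoroorotic acid.

The payload is a fusion of the red fluorescent protein mRuby2 to the N terminus of Tub1, the budding yeast α-tubulin, driven by the S. cerevisiae HIS3 promoter. The annotated TUB1 coding match begins some distance downstream of the end of mRuby2; the record does not explain what occupies this interval. As the name indicates, native sequence downstream of TUB1 (the 3'UTR) follows the coding region, and the short annotated fragment of the ALO1 gene probably reflects genomic sequence carried along with that region. T7 and SP6 promoters flank the URA3 and fusion cassettes and serve as sequencing primer sites. Small annotated fragments of rop, lacI and bom are backbone remnants with no evident functional role. The plasmid belongs to a set of improved tools for fluorescent protein tagging of microtubules, allowing the tagged tubulin to be incorporated into microtubules for live-cell imaging of the yeast cytoskeleton.
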