Features (pLannotate 1.2.2; 16 found; start..end, strand, type, name):
     88..123     -  CDS            rop (fragment): Rop protein, which maintains plasmids at low copy number; rop
    218..322     +  promoter       AmpR promoter: bla
    323..1183    +  CDS            AmpR: β-lactamase; bla; confers resistance to ampicillin, carbenicillin, and related antibiotics
   1354..1942    +  rep_origin     ori: high-copy-number ColE1/pMB1/pBR322/pUC origin of replication
   2125..2178    +  CDS            lacI (fragment): lac repressor; lacI; The lac repressor binds to the lac operator to inhibit transcription in E. coli. This inhibition can be relieved by adding lactose or isopropyl-β-D-thiogalactopyranoside (IPTG).
   2200..2218    +  promoter       T7 promoter: promoter for bacteriophage T7 RNA polymerase
   2254..2298    +  misc_feature   bom (fragment): basis of mobility region from pBR322
   2306..2521    +  promoter       URA3 promoter: S. cerevisiae URA3
   2522..3325    +  CDS            URA3: orotidine-5'-phosphate decarboxylase, required for uracil biosynthesis; S. cerevisiae URA3; yeast auxotrophic marker, counterselectable with 5-fluoroorotic acid (5-FOA)
   3404..3455    +  misc_feature   bom (fragment): basis of mobility region from pBR322
   3518..3704    +  promoter       HIS3 promoter: S. cerevisiae HIS3
   3706..4416    +  CDS            mRuby2: mRuby2 is a basic (constitutively fluorescent) red fluorescent protein published in 2012, derived from Entacmaea quadricolor. It has moderate acid sensitivity.
   4563..5879    +  CDS            TUB1: TBA1_YEAST - Experimental evidence at protein level: Swiss-Prot protein existence level 1. Tubulin is the major constituent of microtubules. It binds two moles of GTP, one at an exchangeable site on the beta chain and one at a non-exchangeable site on the alpha chain. From Saccharomyces cerevisiae (strain ATCC 204508 / S288c) (Baker's yeast).
   6452..6517    +  CDS            ALO1 (fragment): ALO_YEAST - Experimental evidence at protein level: Swiss-Prot protein existence level 1. Can oxidize L-gulono-1,4-lactone as well as D-arabinono-1,4- lactone and L-galactono-1,4-lactone. From Saccharomyces cerevisiae (strain ATCC 204508 / S288c) (Baker's yeast).
   6541..6559    -  promoter       SP6 promoter: promoter for bacteriophage SP6 RNA polymerase
   6622..6673    -  misc_feature   bom (fragment): basis of mobility region from pBR322
>Addgene plasmid #50639 | pHIS3p:mRuby2-Tub1+3'UTR::URA3 | depositor full sequence | sequence record 75754 | Full Sequence
AACACCCGCTGACGCGCCCTGACGGGCTTGTCTGCTCCCGGCATCCGCTTACAGACAAGCTGTGACCGTC
TCCGGGAGCTGCATGTGTCAGAGGTTTTCACCGTCATCACCGAAACGCGCGAGACGAAAGGGCCTCGTGA
TACGCCTATTTTTATAGGTTAATGTCATGATAATAATGGTTTCTTAGACGTCAGGTGGCACTTTTCGGGG
AAATGTGCGCGGAACCCCTATTTGTTTATTTTTCTAAATACATTCAAATATGTATCCGCTCATGAGACAA
TAACCCTGATAAATGCTTCAATAATATTGAAAAAGGAAGAGTATGAGTATTCAACATTTCCGTGTCGCCC
TTATTCCCTTTTTTGCGGCATTTTGCCTTCCTGTTTTTGCTCACCCAGAAACGCTGGTGAAAGTAAAAGA
TGCTGAAGATCAGTTGGGTGCACGAGTGGGTTACATCGAACTGGATCTCAACAGCGGTAAGATCCTTGAG
AGTTTTCGCCCCGAAGAACGTTTTCCAATGATGAGCACTTTTAAAGTTCTGCTATGTGGCGCGGTATTAT
CCCGTATTGACGCCGGGCAAGAGCAACTCGGTCGCCGCATACACTATTCTCAGAATGACTTGGTTGAGTA
CTCACCAGTCACAGAAAAGCATCTTACGGATGGCATGACAGTAAGAGAATTATGCAGTGCTGCCATAACC
ATGAGTGATAACACTGCGGCCAACTTACTTCTGACAACGATCGGAGGACCGAAGGAGCTAACCGCTTTTT
TGCACAACATGGGGGATCATGTAACTCGCCTTGATCGTTGGGAACCGGAGCTGAATGAAGCCATACCAAA
CGACGAGCGTGACACCACGATGCCTGTAGCAATGGCAACAACGTTGCGCAAACTATTAACTGGCGAACTA
CTTACTCTAGCTTCCCGGCAACAATTAATAGACTGGATGGAGGCGGATAAAGTTGCAGGACCACTTCTGC
GCTCGGCCCTTCCGGCTGGCTGGTTTATTGCTGATAAATCTGGAGCCGGTGAGCGTGGGTCTCGCGGTAT
CATTGCAGCACTGGGGCCAGATGGTAAGCCCTCCCGTATCGTAGTTATCTACACGACGGGGAGTCAGGCA
ACTATGGATGAACGAAATAGACAGATCGCTGAGATAGGTGCCTCACTGATTAAGCATTGGTAACTGTCAG
ACCAAGTTTACTCATATATACTTTAGATTGATTTAAAACTTCATTTTTAATTTAAAAGGATCTAGGTGAA
GATCCTTTTTGATAATCTCATGACCAAAATCCCTTAACGTGAGTTTTCGTTCCACTGAGCGTCAGACCCC
GTAGAAAAGATCAAAGGATCTTCTTGAGATCCTTTTTTTCTGCGCGTAATCTGCTGCTTGCAAACAAAAA
AACCACCGCTACCAGCGGTGGTTTGTTTGCCGGATCAAGAGCTACCAACTCTTTTTCCGAAGGTAACTGG
CTTCAGCAGAGCGCAGATACCAAATACTGTCCTTCTAGTGTAGCCGTAGTTAGGCCACCACTTCAAGAAC
TCTGTAGCACCGCCTACATACCTCGCTCTGCTAATCCTGTTACCAGTGGCTGCTGCCAGTGGCGATAAGT
CGTGTCTTACCGGGTTGGACTCAAGACGATAGTTACCGGATAAGGCGCAGCGGTCGGGCTGAACGGGGGG
TTCGTGCACACAGCCCAGCTTGGAGCGAACGACCTACACCGAACTGAGATACCTACAGCGTGAGCATTGA
GAAAGCGCCACGCTTCCCGAAGGGAGAAAGGCGGACAGGTATCCGGTAAGCGGCAGGGTCGGAACAGGAG
AGCGCACGAGGGAGCTTCCAGGGGGAAACGCCTGGTATCTTTATAGTCCTGTCGGGTTTCGCCACCTCTG
ACTTGAGCGTCGATTTTTGTGATGCTCGTCAGGGGGGCGGAGCCTATGGAAAAACGCCAGCAACGCGGCC
TTTTTACGGTTCCTGGCCTTTTGCTGGCCTTTTGCTCACATGTTCTTTCCTGCGTTATCCCCTGATTCTG
TGGATAACCGTATTACCGCCTTTGAGTGAGCTGATACCGCTCGCCGCAGCCGAACGACCGAGCGCAGCGA
GTCAGTGAGCGAGGAAGCGGAAGAGCGCCCAATACGCAAACCGCCTCTCCCCGCGCGTTGGCCGATTCAT
TAATGCAGGTTAACCTGGCTTATCGAAATTAATACGACTCACTATAGGGAGACCGGCAGATCCGCGGCCG
CATAGGCCACTAGTTAACTATGCGGCATCAGAGCAGATTGTACTGAGAGTGCACCATACCACCTTTTCAA
TTCATCATTTTTTTTTTATTCTTTTTTTTGATTTCGGTTTCCTTGAAATTTTTTTGATTCGGTAATCTCC
GAACAGAAGGAAGAACGAAGGAAGGAGCACAGACTTAGATTGGTATATATACGCATATGTAGTGTTGAAG
AAACATGAAATTGCCCAGTATTCTTAACCCAACTGCACAGAACAAAAACCTGCAGGAAACGAAGATAAAT
CATGTCGAAAGCTACATATAAGGAACGTGCTGCTACTCATCCTAGTCCTGTTGCTGCCAAGCTATTTAAT
ATCATGCACGAAAAGCAAACAAACTTGTGTGCTTCATTGGATGTTCGTACCACCAAGGAATTACTGGAGT
TAGTTGAAGCATTAGGTCCCAAAATTTGTTTACTAAAAACACATGTGGATATCTTGACTGATTTTTCCAT
GGAGGGCACAGTTAAGCCGCTAAAGGCATTATCCGCCAAGTACAATTTTTTACTCTTCGAAGACAGAAAA
TTTGCTGACATTGGTAATACAGTCAAATTGCAGTACTCTGCGGGTGTATACAGAATAGCAGAATGGGCAG
ACATTACGAATGCACACGGTGTGGTGGGCCCAGGTATTGTTAGCGGTTTGAAGCAGGCGGCAGAAGAAGT
AACAAAGGAACCTAGAGGCCTTTTGATGTTAGCAGAATTGTCATGCAAGGGCTCCCTATCTACTGGAGAA
TATACTAAGGGTACTGTTGACATTGCGAAGAGCGACAAAGATTTTGTTATCGGCTTTATTGCTCAAAGAG
ACATGGGTGGAAGAGATGAAGGTTACGATTGGTTGATTATGACACCCGGTGTGGGTTTAGATGACAAGGG
AGACGCATTGGGTCAACAGTATAGAACCGTGGATGATGTGGTCTCTACAGGATCTGACATTATTATTGTT
GGAAGAGGACTATTTGCAAAGGGAAGGGATGCTAAGGTAGAGGGTGAACGTTACAGAAAAGCAGGCTGGG
AAGCATATTTGAGAAGATGCGGCCAGCAAAACTAAAAAACTGTATTATAAGTAAATGCATGTATACTAAA
CTCACAAATTAGAGCTTCAATTTAATTATATCAGTTATTACCCTATGCGGTGTGAAATACCGCACAGATG
CGTAAGGAGAAAATACCGCATCAGGGGCGCGCCTTAATTAACCACTAAAGGGAACAAAAGCTGGTACCCT
ATTACTCTTGGCCTCCTCTAGTACACTCTATATTTTTTTATGCCTCGGTAATGATTTTCATTTTTTTTTT
CCACCTAGCGGATGACTCTTTTTTTTTCTTAGCGATTGGCATTATCACATAATGAATTATACATTATATA
AAGTAATGTGATTTCTTCGAAGAATATACTAAAAAATGAGCAGGCAAGATAAACGAAGGCAAAGCATGGT
GTCTAAGGGCGAAGAGCTGATCAAGGAAAATATGCGTATGAAGGTGGTCATGGAAGGTTCGGTCAACGGC
CACCAATTCAAATGCACAGGTGAAGGAGAAGGCAATCCGTACATGGGAACTCAAACCATGAGGATCAAAG
TCATCGAGGGAGGACCCCTGCCATTTGCCTTTGACATTCTTGCCACGTCGTTCATGTATGGCAGCCGTAC
TTTTATCAAGTACCCGAAAGGCATTCCTGATTTCTTTAAACAGTCCTTTCCTGAGGGTTTTACTTGGGAA
AGAGTTACGAGATACGAAGATGGTGGAGTCGTCACCGTCATGCAGGACACCAGCCTTGAGGATGGCTGTC
TCGTTTACCACGTCCAAGTCAGAGGGGTAAACTTTCCCTCCAATGGTCCCGTGATGCAGAAGAAGACCAA
GGGTTGGGAGCCTAATACAGAGATGATGTATCCAGCAGATGGTGGTCTGAGGGGATACACTCATATGGCA
CTGAAAGTTGATGGTGGTGGCCATCTGTCTTGCTCTTTCGTAACAACTTACAGGTCAAAAAAGACCGTCG
GGAACATCAAGATGCCCGGTATCCATGCCGTTGATCACCGCCTGGAAAGGTTAGAGGAAAGTGACAATGA
AATGTTCGTAGTACAACGCGAACACGCAGTTGCCAAGTTCGCCGGGCTTGGTGGTGGGATGGACGAGCTG
TACAAGGGATCCATGAGAGAAGTTATTAGTATTAATGGTATGTTCGATTTGCCCGTCCAGGCTAGATCTT
TTTTTTGTTAGTTCATTTTGGCGTTTCATCTTTCATTACTAACTTCAACGCAAAATTTTTTTTTTTTTGA
TTTCTCTTTACAGTCGGTCAAGCTGGTTGTCAGATTGGTAATGCCTGTTGGGAATTATATTCCCTTGAGC
ACGGTATTAAGCCGGATGGACATCTAGAAGATGGCCTTTCAAAGCCGAAGGGAGGAGAAGAGGGTTTCTC
CACGTTTTTCCATGAAACCGGCTACGGTAAGTTCGTTCCAAGGGCTATTTACGTGGATTTAGAGCCCAAC
GTTATTGACGAAGTCCGTAACGGTCCTTACAAGGACTTGTTCCATCCAGAACAGTTGATCAGTGGTAAGG
AGGACGCGGCTAATAATTATGCAAGAGGCCATTACACCGTTGGTAGAGAAATTTTGGGCGATGTTCTGGA
TAGGATTAGAAAACTGGCAGACCAATGTGATGGGTTACAAGGGTTCTTGTTTACCCATTCTCTTGGTGGT
GGTACTGGTTCCGGTCTAGGGTCCTTACTGTTGGAAGAACTATCCGCTGAATACGGTAAGAAATCCAAGC
TGGAATTTGCCGTATACCCTGCTCCACAAGTGTCTACTTCTGTGGTTGAGCCTTACAACACAGTTTTAAC
TACACATACTACATTGGAACATGCAGATTGTACTTTCATGGTCGATAATGAGGCTATTTACGACATGTGC
AAAAGAAACTTGGATATCCCAAGACCAAGCTTTGCAAACTTAAACAACCTAATTGCTCAAGTGGTATCAT
CTGTTACAGCATCATTGAGATTCGACGGTTCATTAAATGTAGATTTGAACGAATTTCAAACCAATTTGGT
TCCATATCCAAGAATTCATTTCCCCTTAGTTTCATATTCTCCAGTCTTATCCAAATCAAAGGCATTCCAT
GAGTCCAACTCTGTGTCAGAAATTACAAACGCTTGTTTTGAACCTGGTAACCAGATGGTCAAGTGTGATC
CAAGAGATGGTAAATACATGGCTACTTGTCTGTTATACAGGGGTGATGTGGTAACAAGAGATGTTCAAAG
AGCTGTCGAGCAGGTGAAAAACAAGAAGACCGTCCAATTGGTTGATTGGTGTCCAACTGGTTTCAAGATC
GGTATTTGCTACGAACCTCCAACTGCCACACCAAACTCACAATTGGCCACTGTGGATAGGGCCGTCTGTA
TGTTGTCAAATACCACATCCATTGCTGAGGCTTGGAAGAGAATCGATAGAAAATTCGATTTAATGTATGC
CAAACGTGCTTTCGTCCACTGGTATGTCGGTGAAGGTATGGAAGAAGGTGAATTCACCGAAGCTAGAGAA
GATTTGGCTGCTTTAGAAAGAGATTACATCGAAGTGGGTGCCGACTCATACGCTGAGGAAGAGGAATTTT
AAGGTTCACTCTCGCCCCCAACCTCCTTATCCTTTCTATATTTCAAGTATATTGTAAAAAAAAAAATTCC
CCCTACTGTTATATCTCTTTGGTGATATCTTATCTATAATCTACTTATTATATTTCTCTAATATCTATGT
ACAAAAAATAAAAAAAAAAACCATTCTCCTTCTCTAACCTGCATTTGATGAAAGCTTAGTAAGTCTCATC
GTAGTTGATGGGCCAAAGACATTTGTACTTGTTTCATCAGATTCTTACATCACCCATTTCCATGATTATT
TCACGGATTTCATTAGTAATTGCATTTTTGTATCCCTAGTTCCTTTTCTCCCGCCTTGCCGTCGAATTGA
AAAAAAAAATGGAAATGAGGACATCTTCCATTGATATCCAGGACAAAGCAAGAGTAGAAGTAACTATTAG
CAAGGAGAATTCCAAAAATAGTGAACTTCAAGGTAAGCAGATCTATAGTTTCAATATCTGATTTTCTGCT
TTTCAAAACTTAAAATTCATTAGAAGGTAAAACAAGAACCCGTAAAATTAAAGTTACCGATATTATCAGG
TTTTTCACCCCATGTCTACTATCCCATTTAGAAAGAACTATGTGTTCAAAAACTGGGCCGGTCGACCTGC
AGCGTACGAAGCTTCAGCTGGCGGCCGCGTTCTATAGTGTCACCTAAATCGTATGTGTATGATACATAAG
GTTATGTATTAATTGTAGCCGCGTTCTAACGACAATATGTCCATATGGTGCACTCTCAGTACAATCTGCT
CTGATGCCGCATAGTTAAGCCAGCCCCGACACCCGCC
