>Addgene plasmid #50639 | pHIS3p:mRuby2-Tub1+3'UTR::URA3 | addgene partial sequence | sequence record 76864 | T7 5'-TAATACGACTCACTATAGGG-3'
AACTATGCGGCATCAGAGCAGATTGTACTGAGAGTGCACCATACCACCTTTTCAATTCATCATTTTTTTT
TTATTCTTTTTTTTGATTTCGGTTTCCTTGAAATTTTTTTGATTCGGTAATCTCCGAACAGAAGGAAGAA
CGAAGGAAGGAGCACAGACTTAGATTGGTATATATACGCATATGTAGTGTTGAAGAAACATGAAATTGCC
CAGTATTCTTAACCCAACTGCACAGAACAAAAACCTGCAGGAAACGAAGATAAATCATGTCGAAAGCTAC
ATATAAGGAACGTGCTGCTACTCATCCTAGTCCTGTTGCTGCCAAGCTATTTAATATCATGCACGAAAAG
CAAACAAACTTGTGTGCTTCATTGGATGTTCGTACCACCAAGGAATTACTGGAGTTAGTTGAAGCATTAG
GTCCCAAAATTTGTTTACTAAAAACACATGTGGATATCTTGACTGATTTTTCCATGGAGGGCACAGTTAA
GCCGCTAAAGGCATTATCCGCCAAGTACAATTTTTTACTCTTCGAAGACAGAAAATTTGCTGACATTGGT
AATACAGTCAAATTGCAGTACTCTGCGGGTGTATACAGAATAGCAGAATGGGCAGACATTACGAATGCAC
ACGGTGTGGTGGGCCCAGGTATTGTTAGCGGTTTGAAGCAGGCGGCAGAAGAAGTAACAAAGGAACCTAG
AGGCCTTTTGATGTTAGCAGAATTGTCATGCAAGGGCTCCCTATCTACTGGAGAATATACTAAGGGTACT
GTTGACATTGCGAAGAGCGACAAAGATTTTGTTATCGGCTTTATTGCTCAAAGAGACATGGGTGGAAGAG
ATGAAGGTTACGATTGGTTGATTATGACACCCGGTGTGGGTTTAGATGACAAGGGAGACGCATTGGGTCA
ACAGTATAGAACCGTGGATGATGTGGTCTCTACAGGATCTGAC
