>Addgene plasmid #50639 | pHIS3p:mRuby2-Tub1+3'UTR::URA3 | addgene partial sequence | sequence record 77469 | yTUB1-R 5'-TTGCGTTGAAGTTAGTAATGAAAGA-3'
GCCTGGACGGGCAAATCGAACATACCATTAATACTAATAACTTCTCTCATGGATCCCTTGTACAGCTCGT
CCATCCCACCACCAAGCCCGGCGAACTTGGCAACTGCGTGTTCGCGTTGTACTACGAACATTTCATTGTC
ACTTTCCTCTAACCTTTCCAGGCGGTGATCAACGGCATGGATACCGGGCATCTTGATGTTCCCGACGGTC
TTTTTTGACCTGTAAGTTGTTACGAAAGAGCAAGACAGATGGCCACCACCATCAACTTTCAGTGCCATAT
GAGTGTATCCCCTCAGACCACCATCTGCTGGATACATCATCTCTGTATTAGGCTCCCAACCCTTGGTCTT
CTTCTGCATCACGGGACCATTGGAGGGAAAGTTTACCCCTCTGACTTGGACGTGGTAAACGAGACAGCCA
TCCTCAAGGCTGGTGTCCTGCATGACGGTGACGACTCCACCATCTTCGTATCTCGTAACTCTTTCCCAAG
TAAAACCCTCAGGAAAGGACTGTTTAAAGAAATCAGGAATGCCTTTCGGGTACTTGATAAAAGTACGGCT
GCCATACATGAACGACGTGGCAAGAATGTCAAAGGCAAATGGCAGGGGTCCTCCCTCGATGACTTTGATC
CTCATGGTTTGAGTTCCCATGTACGGATTGCCTTCTCCTTCACCTGTGCATTTGAATTGGTGGCCGTTGA
CCGAACCTTCCATGACCACCTTCATACGCATATTTTCCTTGATCAGCTCTTCGCCCTTAGACACCATGCT
TTGCCTTCGTTTATCTTGCCTGCTCATTTTTTAGTATATTCTTCGAAGA
