>Addgene plasmid #50639 | pHIS3p:mRuby2-Tub1+3'UTR::URA3 | addgene partial sequence | sequence record 78084 | Sp6
ACGCTGCAGGTCGACCGGCCCAGTTTTTGAACACATAGTTCTTTCTAAATGGGATAGTAGACATGGGGTG
AAAAACCTGATAATATCGGTAACTTTAATTTTACGGGTTCTTGTTTTACCTTCTAATGAATTTTAAGTTT
TGAAAAGCAGAAAATCAGATATTGAAACTATAGATCTGCTTACCTTGAAGTTCACTATTTTTGGAATTCT
CCTTGCTAATAGTTACTTCTACTCTTGCTTTGTCCTGGATATCAATGGAAGATGTCCTCATTTCCATTTT
TTTTTTCAATTCGACGGCAAGGCGGGAGAAAAGGAACTAGGGATACAAAAATGCAATTACTAATGAAATC
CGTGAAATAATCATGGAAATGGGTGATGTAAGAATCTGATGAAACAAGTACAAATGTCTTTGGCCCATCA
ACTACGATGAGACTTACTAAGCTTTCATCAAATGCAGGTTAGAGAAGGAGAATGGTTTTTTTTTTTATTT
TTTGTACATAGATATTAGAGAAATATAATAAGTAGATTATAGATAAGATATCACCAAAGAGATATAACAG
TAGGGGGAATTTTTTTTTTTACAATATACTTGAAATATAGAAAGGATAAGGAGGTTGGGGGCGAGAGTGA
ACCTTAAAATTCCTCTTCCTCAGCGTATGAGTCGGCACCCACTTCGATGTAATCTCTTTCTAAAGCAGCC
AAATCTTCTCTAGCTTCGGTGAATTCACCTTCTTCCATACCTTCACCGACATACCAGTGGACGAAAGCAC
GTTTGGCATACATTAAATCGAATTTTCTATCGATTCTCTTCCAAGCCTCAGCAATGGATGTGGTATTTGA
CAACATACAGACGGCCCTATCCACAGTGGCCAATTGTGAGTTTGGTG
